>Addgene plasmid #70891 | pFOSGE_COF2C05 | depositor partial sequence | sequence record 126833 | insert
ATGAGTGCCAGCAACAAAGGCGGTTACAAGACGCCGCGGAAGGAGAACCTCATGTCCATTGAGAACCTCA
CCAATTCGGAGGAGGAATCCGAGGACTTGAACACGGCAATGGTTGGGAATGCAGTGGAATCTCAGCCCAA
GGTCACCAGTCGGCGTTCCACCCGACGTCCAAGTCCCACCAAGAAATACCAGGCGTACCAGAAGGAAAGC
AATGGAAAAGGCCAGGAAGAGCGAATTGTTGTGAACTATGTGGAAATGTCCGATGAACGGAGCAGCGATG
CGGAGGATCAGGAAGAAGAAGAAAGCATCGAGGAGTCGGAAAATGCTGCCCGTCCCGCTGCCAAGGATCT
GCATCTCATCCAATCCGAGTACAATGTGGCCGGCACCAGCATGTTTGGCTTCAATACGCCCAAGAAACGC
GATGCCATGGCACTGGCCGCCCTAAATGCCACGCCCTGCACGCCCAAGACCCCAAAAACGCCGCGTTTGG
GTGTCAAGACGCCGGATACGAAGCGCAAGAAGTCCATGGATCAGCCAAAGACTCCCGCCCATGTGCGCAC
CCGCGTCAAGAAGCAGATTGCCAAAATAGTGGCCGACTCAGATGAGGATTTTTCTGGAGATGAAAGCGAT
TTCCGGCCCAGTGACGAGGAATCCTCCTCCAGCAGCAGTAGCAGCGATGCTGGCAACTCCTCTGACAACG
ACGCCGCCGATGATGAGCCCAAAACGCCCAGTAGAGCCCGCCGTGCCATTGTAGTCCCCGTTCTGCCGAA
AACTCCATCGGCAGCCCGCCTGCGACAATCGGCGAGGGCGAAAAAATCGAATGAGTTTGTGCCCGAGAGC
GATGGTTACTTTCACTCGCATGCCAGCAGCAAGATCCTCACTTCGGATCACACCTTGGATCGCCTAAAGA
ATCCTCGCCTGGCCGCCGATCGTGTTTTCAGTTTGCTGTCGGAAATCAAGACATCGGCGGAGCATGAGGG
TTCTATTAATGCCATTATGGAGGAGTATCGATCGTACTTTCCCAAGTGGATGTGTATTCTGAACGAAGGC
TTCAATATACTTCTATATGGATTGGGCTCCAAGCACCAGCTGCTGCAGTCATTCCATCGGGAAGTTTTGC
ATAAGCAAACGGTATTGGTGGTGAATGGCTTCTTTCCCAGTCTGACCATCAAGGATATGCTGGATAGCAT
CACAAGCGACATATTAGATGCGGGCATTAGTCCGGCTAATCCACATGAAGCAGTGGATATGATCGAGGAG
GAGTTCGCACTGATACCGGAAACACATTTGTTCTTAATCGTCCATAATCTGGATGGAGCCATGCTTCGCA
ATGTGAAGGCACAGGCGATTCTTTCGCGCCTGGCGCGCATACCGAACATTCATCTACTGGCCTCCATTGA
TCACATAAATACCCCACTGTTGTGGGACCAGGGAAAGCTGTGCAGCTTCAACTTCTCGTGGTGGGACTGC
ACAACAATGCTGCCATATACGAACGAAACTGCGTTCGAGAACTCGCTGCTGGTGCAGAATTCCGGCGAAT
TGGCCCTCTCCTCGATGCGCAGTGTCTTCTCATCGCTAACGACCAATTCGCGTGGCATTTACATGCTGAT
TGTTAAGTATCAATTGAAGAACAAGGGCAATGCCACATACCAGGGCATGCCGTTCAGGGATCTCTATTCG
AGTTGTCGCGAAGCATTTTTGGTCAGCTCAGATCTGGCACTGCGTGCCCAGCTCACCGAGTTCCTCGACC
ACAAGCTGGTCAAATCGAAACGGAGCGTTGATGGCTCCGAACAGCTAACCATTCCCATTGATGGCGCACT
GCTGCAGCAGTTTCTCGAGGAGCAGGAGAAGAAA
