>Addgene plasmid #70891 | pFOSGE_COF2C05 | addgene partial sequence | sequence record 130316 | M13-Rev 5'-CAGGAAACAGCTATGACC-3'
TCAGCTGGATGGCAATAATGATTTTATTTTGACTGATAGTGACCTGTTCGTTGCAACAAATTGATAAGCA
ATGCTTTCTTATAATGCCAACTTTGTACAAGAAAGCTGGGTCTTTCTTCTCCTGCTCCTCGAGAAACTGC
TGCAGCAGTGCGCCATCAATGGGAATGGTTAGCTGTTCGGAGCCATCAACGCTCCGTTTCGATTTGACCA
GCTTGTGGTCGAGGAACTCGGTGAGCTGGGCACGCAGTGCCAGATCTGAGCTGACCAAAAATGCTTCGCG
ACAACTCGAATAGAGATCCCTGAACGGCATGCCCTGGTATGTGGCATTGCCCTTGTTCTTCAATTGATAC
TTAACAATCAGCATGTAAATGCCACGCGAATTGGTCGTTAGCGATGAGAAGACACTGCGCATCGAGGAGA
GGGCCAATTCGCCGGAATTCTGCACCAGCAGCGAGTTCTCGAACGCAGTTTCGTTCGTATATGGCAGCAT
TGTTGTGCAGTCCCACCACGAGAAGTTGAAGCTGCACAGCTTTCCCTGGTCCCACAACAGTGGGGTATTT
ATGTGATCAATGGAGGCCAGTAGATGAATGTTCGGTATGCGCGCCAGGCGCGAAAGAATCGCCTGTGCCT
TCACATTGCGAAGCATGGCTCCATCCAGATTATGGACGATTAAGAACAAATGTGTTTCCGGTATCAGTGC
GAACTCCTCCTCGATCATATCCACTGCTTCATGTGGATTAGCCGGACTAATGCCCGCATCTAATATGTCG
CTTGTGATGCTATCCAGCATATCCTTGATGG
