[The description below was written by a language model from this plasmid's Addgene catalogue record.]
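Description:
pFOSGE_COF2C05 is a Gateway entry clone built on the commercial pDONR221 donor backbone and carrying the Drosophila melanogaster gene Orc2 (CG3041), which encodes subunit 2 of the origin recognition complex. The insert is recorded as about 1.85 kb and corresponds to a single annotated fly transcript, so it most likely represents the coding sequence, although the record does not say whether a stop codon is retained or whether any tags are present. The plasmid is propagated in standard E. coli cloning strains as a high-copy replicon under kanamycin selection. No feature table accompanies the entry, so the origin of replication and the exact junction sequences are not documented here.

As is typical for an entry clone made by Gateway recombination into a pDONR vector, the insert would replace the donor's counterselectable cassette and end up flanked by attL recombination sites, with M13 forward and reverse priming sites on either side for sequence verification. Entry vectors of this type carry no promoter intended to express the insert, and none is listed. The plasmid instead serves as a shuttle from which Orc2 can be transferred by LR recombination into destination vectors that supply promoters, fusion domains or tags. The clone was deposited in connection with a study of how transcriptional regulators fall into groups with context-dependent regulatory functions. This suggests it is one member of a larger collection of fly factor clones prepared for systematic functional testing, but the entry gives its purpose only as a Gateway entry clone.
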