Addgene plasmid #70891: pFOSGE_COF2C05
Purpose: Gateway entry clone
Depositing lab: Alexander Stark. Depositing organization: Research Institute of Molecular Pathology (IMP). Publication: Transcriptional regulators form diverse groups with context-dependent regulatory functions. Stampfel G, Kazmar T, Frank O, Wienerroither S, Reiter F, Stark A. Nature. 2015 Nov 9. doi: 10.1038/nature15545. PubMed 26550828.
Backbone
  Vector backbone: pDONR221
  Backbone manufacturer: Invitrogen
  Backbone size w/o insert (bp): 4762
  Vector type: Gateway entry vector
Growth in bacteria
  Bacterial resistance: Kanamycin, 50 μg/mL
  Growth temperature: 37°C
  Growth strain: DH5alpha
  Copy number: High Copy
Gene/Insert
  Gene/Insert name: Orc2 (alt names: FBgn0015270; CG3041, FBtr0082866)
  Species: D. melanogaster (fly)
  Insert size (bp): 1854
  Entrez Gene: Orc2 (a.k.a. Dmel_CG3041, CG3041, DmORC 2, DmORC2, DmOrc2, DmOrc2p, Dmel\CG3041, ORC, ORC2, Orc-2, Orc2p, dOrc2, fs(3)293, fs(3)293-19, k43, l(3)88Ab, l(3)A5, l(3)K43, l(3)SG44, l(3)dsl5, l(3)k43, orc2, rDmORC)
  Cloning method: Gateway Cloning
  Sequencing primers: 5′ M13-F20; 3′ M13R
Terms and licenses: Academic/Nonprofit Terms; Industry Terms: Not Available to Industry
How to cite: pFOSGE_COF2C05 was a gift from Alexander Stark (Addgene plasmid # 70891 ; http://n2t.net/addgene:70891 ; RRID:Addgene_70891)
